Addgene plasmid #112779: pBP-Pars
Purpose: Promoter of ars operon. Repressed by ArsR, induced by arsenate or arsenite
Depositing lab: Chris French. Depositing organization: University of Edinburgh. Publication: BacilloFlex: A modular DNA assembly toolkit for Bacillus subtilis synthetic biology. Wicke N, Radford D, Verrone V, Wipat A, French CE. bioRxiv 185108 10.1101/185108.
Backbone
  Vector backbone: pSB1C3
  Backbone manufacturer: iGEM
  Backbone size w/o insert (bp): 2115
  Vector type: Bacterial Expression
Growth in bacteria
  Bacterial resistance: Chloramphenicol, 25 μg/mL
  Growth temperature: 37°C
  Growth strain: DH5alpha
  Copy number: High Copy
Gene/Insert
  Gene/Insert name: Pars promoter
  Species: Synthetic
  Insert size (bp): 70
  Cloning method: Restriction Enzyme; 5′ cloning site Bsa1 (unknown if destroyed); 3′ cloning site Bsa1 (unknown if destroyed)
Terms and licenses: Academic/Nonprofit Terms; Industry Terms: Not Available to Industry
Depositor comments: Please visit https://www.biorxiv.org/content/early/2017/09/06/185108 for bioRxiv preprint.
How to cite: pBP-Pars was a gift from Chris French (Addgene plasmid # 112779 ; http://n2t.net/addgene:112779 ; RRID:Addgene_112779)
