[The description below was written by a language model from this plasmid's Addgene catalogue record and pLannotate feature annotations shown in this document.]
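Description:
pBP-Pars is a small, high-copy bacterial part-storage plasmid from the BacilloFlex modular DNA assembly toolkit for Bacillus subtilis synthetic biology. It is built on the iGEM standard backbone pSB1C3 and carries a single short basic part: a synthetic promoter of about 70 bp corresponding to the ars operon promoter (Pars). According to the record, this promoter is repressed by ArsR and induced by arsenate or arsenite, so it serves as an arsenic-responsive regulatory element that can be placed upstream of a gene of interest or a reporter. The part is recorded as cloned with BsaI sites on both sides. This fits the use of a type IIS enzyme to release the part for ordered, modular assembly with other toolkit components, although the record does not say whether those sites remain intact.

The annotated sequence (about 2.2 kb) shows only backbone elements. These are a high-copy ColE1/pUC-type origin for propagation in E. coli and a chloramphenicol acetyltransferase gene driven by its own cat promoter and followed by the lambda t0 terminator, which provides chloramphenicol selection. There are also flanking transcription terminators (a his operon terminator and a putative bacterial terminator) that insulate the cloning region, and a BioBrick prefix. The Pars insert itself is not picked up by the automated annotation, presumably because of its short length. No Bacillus replication origin, integration arms or Bacillus selection marker are annotated, and no arsR gene or reporter is present. The plasmid is therefore best understood as an E. coli-maintained donor of the promoter part rather than a functional expression or biosensor construct in its own right.
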