Features (pLannotate 1.2.2; 7 found; start..end, strand, type, name):
     19..76      +  terminator     his operon terminator: This putative transcriptin terminator from the E. coli his operon has a 2-bp deletion introduced during synthesis. Its efficiency has not been determined.
    271..859     -  rep_origin     ori: high-copy-number ColE1/pMB1/pBR322/pUC origin of replication
   1042..1136    -  terminator     lambda t0 terminator: transcription terminator from phage lambda
   1160..1816    -  CDS            cat: CAT_ECOLX - Experimental evidence at protein level: Swiss-Prot protein existence level 1. This enzyme is an effector of chloramphenicol resistance in bacteria. From Escherichia coli. This protein is used as a marker in many commonly used cloning vectors, such as pACYC184.
   1817..1914    -  promoter       cat promoter: promoter of the E. coli cat gene encoding chloramphenicol acetyltransferase
   2000..2043    -  terminator     bacterial terminator: putative bacterial transcription terminator
   2046..2065    +  misc_feature   BioBrick prefix: BioBrick prefix for parts that start with "ATG"
>Addgene plasmid #112779 | pBP-Pars | addgene full sequence | sequence record 218364 | Addgene NGS Result
CCGTCTCATTAGCTGCAGTCCGGCAAAAAAGGGCAAGGTGTCACCACCCTGCCCTTTTTCTTTAAAACCG
AAAAGATTACTTCGCGTTATGCAGGCTTCCTCGCTCACTGACTCGCTGCGCTCGGTCGTTCGGCTGCGGC
GAGCGGTATCAGCTCACTCAAAGGCGGTAATACGGTTATCCACAGAATCAGGGGATAACGCAGGAAAGAA
CATGTGAGCAAAAGGCCAGCAAAAGGCCAGGAACCGTAAAAAGGCCGCGTTGCTGGCGTTTTTCCACAGG
CTCCGCCCCCCTGACGAGCATCACAAAAATCGACGCTCAAGTCAGAGGTGGCGAAACCCGACAGGACTAT
AAAGATACCAGGCGTTTCCCCCTGGAAGCTCCCTCGTGCGCTCTCCTGTTCCGACCCTGCCGCTTACCGG
ATACCTGTCCGCCTTTCTCCCTTCGGGAAGCGTGGCGCTTTCTCATAGCTCACGCTGTAGGTATCTCAGT
TCGGTGTAGGTCGTTCGCTCCAAGCTGGGCTGTGTGCACGAACCCCCCGTTCAGCCCGACCGCTGCGCCT
TATCCGGTAACTATCGTCTTGAGTCCAACCCGGTAAGACACGACTTATCGCCACTGGCAGCAGCCACTGG
TAACAGGATTAGCAGAGCGAGGTATGTAGGCGGTGCTACAGAGTTCTTGAAGTGGTGGCCTAACTACGGC
TACACTAGAAGAACAGTATTTGGTATCTGCGCTCTGCTGAAGCCAGTTACCTTCGGAAAAAGAGTTGGTA
GCTCTTGATCCGGCAAACAAACCACCGCTGGTAGCGGTGGTTTTTTTGTTTGCAAGCAGCAGATTACGCG
CAGAAAAAAAGGATCTCAAGAAGATCCTTTGATCTTTTCTACGGGGTCTGACGCTCAGTGGAACGAAAAC
TCACGTTAAGGGATTTTGGTCATGAGATTATCAAAAAGGATCTTCACCTAGATCCTTTTAAATTAAAAAT
GAAGTTTTAAATCAATCTAAAGTATATATGAGTAAACTTGGTCTGACAGCTCGAGGCTTGGATTCTCACC
AATAAAAAACGCCCGGCGGCAACCGAGCGTTCTGAACAAATCCAGATGGAGTTCTGAGGTCATTACTGGA
TCTATCAACAGGAGTCCAAGCGAGCTCGATATCAAATTACGCCCCGCCCTGCCACTCATCGCAGTACTGT
TGTAATTCATTAAGCATTCTGCCGACATGGAAGCCATCACAAACGGCATGATGAACCTGAATCGCCAGCG
GCATCAGCACCTTGTCGCCTTGCGTATAATATTTGCCCATGGTGAAAACGGGGGCGAAGAAGTTGTCCAT
ATTGGCCACGTTTAAATCAAAACTGGTGAAACTCACCCAGGGATTGGCTGACACGAAAAACATATTCTCA
ATAAACCCTTTAGGGAAATAGGCCAGGTTTTCACCGTAACACGCCACATCTTGCGAATATATGTGTAGAA
ACTGCCGGAAATCGTCGTGGTATTCACTCCAGAGCGATGAAAACGTTTCAGTTTGCTCATGGAAAACGGT
GTAACAAGGGTGAACACTATCCCATATCACCAGCTCACCGTCTTTCATTGCCATACGAAATTCCGGATGA
GCATTCATCAGGCGGGCAAGAATGTGAATAAAGGCCGGATAAAACTTGTGCTTATTTTTCTTTACGGTCT
TTAAAAAGGCCGTAATATCCAGCTGAACGGTCTGGTTATAGGTACATTGAGCAACTGACTGAAATGCCTC
AAAATGTTCTTTACGATGCCATTGGGATATATCAACGGTGGTATATCCAGTGATTTTTTTCTCCATTTTA
GCTTCCTTAGCTCCTGAAAATCTCGATAACTCAAAAAATACGCCCGGTAGTGATCTTATTTCATTATGGT
GAAAGTTGGAACCTCTTACGTGCCCGATCAACTCGAGTGCCACCTGACGTCTAAGAAACCATTATTATCA
TGACATTAACCTATAAAAATAGGCGTATCACGAGGCAGAATTTCAGATAAAAAAAATCCTTAGCTTTCGC
TAAGGATGATTTCTGGAATTCGCGGCCGCTTCTAGAATCTAGAGACGCATAGGTCTCACTATTTAATCAA
AATAAATTGATTTATTTGCTTGCATTAATTTAAAAATCATGAGTTAATAAATACATCAAAAGTACAGAGA
CCCATG
